>Addgene plasmid #12093 | pSico PGK GFP | addgene full sequence | sequence record 171420 | Addgene NGS Result
GGGGCGGGGCGGGCGCCCGAAGGTCCTCCGGAGGCCCGGCATTCTGCACGCTTCAAAAGCGCACGTCTGC
CGCGCTGTTCTCCTCTTCCTCATCTCCGGGCCTTTCGACCTGCATCCATCTAGATCTCCCGGTCGCCACC
ATGGTGAGCAAGGGCGAGGAGCTGTTCACCGGGGTGGTGCCCATCCTGGTCGAGCTGGACGGCGACGTAA
ACGGCCACAAGTTCAGCGTGTCCGGCGAGGGCGAGGGCGATGCCACCTACGGCAAGCTGACCCTGAAGTT
CATCTGCACCACCGGCAAGCTGCCCGTGCCCTGGCCCACCCTCGTGACCACCCTGACCTACGGCGTGCAG
TGCTTCAGCCGCTACCCCGACCACATGAAGCAGCACGACTTCTTCAAGTCCGCCATGCCCGAAGGCTACG
TCCAGGAGCGCACCATCTTCTTCAAGGACGACGGCAACTACAAGACCCGCGCCGAGGTGAAGTTCGAGGG
CGACACCCTGGTGAACCGCATCGAGCTGAAGGGCATCGACTTCAAGGAGGACGGCAACATCCTGGGGCAC
AAGCTGGAGTACAACTACAACAGCCACAACGTCTATATCATGGCCGACAAGCAGAAGAACGGCATCAAGG
TGAACTTCAAGATCCGCCACAACATCGAGGACGGCAGCGTGCAGCTCGCCGACCACTACCAGCAGAACAC
CCCCATCGGCGACGGCCCCGTGCTGCTGCCCGACAACCACTACCTGAGCACCCAGTCCGCCCTGAGCAAA
GACCCCAACGAGAAGCGCGATCACATGGTCCTGCTGGAGTTCGTGACCGCCGCCGGGATCACTCTCGGCA
TGGACGAGCTGTACAAGTAGCGGCCGCATAACTTCGTATAGTATAAATTATACGAAGTTATAAGCCTTGT
TAACGCGCGGTGACCCTCGAGGTCGACGGTATCGATAAGCTCGCTTCACGAGATCATGTTTAAGGGTTCC
GGTTCCACTAGGTACAATTCGATATCAAGCTTATCGATAATCAACCTCTGGATTACAAAATTTGTGAAAG
ATTGACTGGTATTCTTAACTATGTTGCTCCTTTTACGCTATGTGGATACGCTGCTTTAATGCCTTTGTAT
CATGCTATTGCTTCCCGTATGGCTTTCATTTTCTCCTCCTTGTATAAATCCTGGTTGCTGTCTCTTTATG
AGGAGTTGTGGCCCGTTGTCAGGCAACGTGGCGTGGTGTGCACTGTGTTTGCTGACGCAACCCCCACTGG
TTGGGGCATTGCCACCACCTGTCAGCTCCTTTCCGGGACTTTCGCTTTCCCCCTCCCTATTGCCACGGCG
GAACTCATCGCCGCCTGCCTTGCCCGCTGCTGGACAGGGGCTCGGCTGTTGGGCACTGACAATTCCGTGG
TGTTGTCGGGGAAATCATCGTCCTTTCCTTGGCTGCTCGCCTGTGTTGCCACCTGGATTCTGCGCGGGAC
GTCCTTCTGCTACGTCCCTTCGGCCCTCAATCCAGCGGACCTTCCTTCCCGCGGCCTGCTGCCGGCTCTG
CGGCCTCTTCCGCGTCTTCGCCTTCGCCCTCAGACGAGTCGGATCTCCCTTTGGGCCGCCTCCCCGCATC
GATACCGTCGACCTCGATCGAGACCTAGAAAAACATGGAGCAATCACAAGTAGCAATACAGCAGCTACCA
ATGCTGATTGTGCCTGGCTAGAAGCACAAGAGGAGGAGGAGGTGGGTTTTCCAGTCACACCTCAGGTACC
TTTAAGACCAATGACTTACAAGGCAGCTGTAGATCTTAGCCACTTTTTAAAAGAAAAGGGGGGACTGGAA
GGGCTAATTCACTCCCAACGAAGACAAGATATCCTTGATCTGTGGATCTACCACACACAAGGCTACTTCC
CTGATTGGCAGAACTACACACCAGGGCCAGGGATCAGATATCCACTGACCTTTGGATGGTGCTACAAGCT
AGTACCAGTTGAGCAAGAGAAGGTAGAAGAAGCCAATGAAGGAGAGAACACCCGCTTGTTACACCCTGTG
AGCCTGCATGGGATGGATGACCCGGAGAGAGAAGTATTAGAGTGGAGGTTTGACAGCCGCCTAGCATTTC
ATCACATGGCCCGAGAGCTGCATCCGGACTGTACTGGGTCTCTCTGGTTAGACCAGATCTGAGCCTGGGA
GCTCTCTGGCTAACTAGGGAACCCACTGCTTAAGCCTCAATAAAGCTTGCCTTGAGTGCTTCAAGTAGTG
TGTGCCCGTCTGTTGTGTGACTCTGGTAACTAGAGATCCCTCAGACCCTTTTAGTCAGTGTGGAAAATCT
CTAGCAGCATGTGAGCAAAAGGCCAGCAAAAGGCCAGGAACCGTAAAAAGGCCGCGTTGCTGGCGTTTTT
CCATAGGCTCCGCCCCCCTGACGAGCATCACAAAAATCGACGCTCAAGTCAGAGGTGGCGAAACCCGACA
GGACTATAAAGATACCAGGCGTTTCCCCCTGGAAGCTCCCTCGTGCGCTCTCCTGTTCCGACCCTGCCGC
TTACCGGATACCTGTCCGCCTTTCTCCCTTCGGGAAGCGTGGCGCTTTCTCATAGCTCACGCTGTAGGTA
TCTCAGTTCGGTGTAGGTCGTTCGCTCCAAGCTGGGCTGTGTGCACGAACCCCCCGTTCAGCCCGACCGC
TGCGCCTTATCCGGTAACTATCGTCTTGAGTCCAACCCGGTAAGACACGACTTATCGCCACTGGCAGCAG
CCACTGGTAACAGGATTAGCAGAGCGAGGTATGTAGGCGGTGCTACAGAGTTCTTGAAGTGGTGGCCTAA
CTACGGCTACACTAGAAGAACAGTATTTGGTATCTGCGCTCTGCTGAAGCCAGTTACCTTCGGAAAAAGA
GTTGGTAGCTCTTGATCCGGCAAACAAACCACCGCTGGTAGCGGTGGTTTTTTTGTTTGCAAGCAGCAGA
TTACGCGCAGAAAAAAAGGATCTCAAGAAGATCCTTTGATCTTTTCTACGGGGTCTGACGCTCAGTGGAA
CGAAAACTCACGTTAAGGGATTTTGGTCATGAGATTATCAAAAAGGATCTTCACCTAGATCCTTTTAAAT
TAAAAATGAAGTTTTAAATCAATCTAAAGTATATATGAGTAAACTTGGTCTGACAGTTACCAATGCTTAA
TCAGTGAGGCACCTATCTCAGCGATCTGTCTATTTCGTTCATCCATAGTTGCCTGACTCCCCGTCGTGTA
GATAACTACGATACGGGAGGGCTTACCATCTGGCCCCAGTGCTGCAATGATACCGCGAGACCCACGCTCA
CCGGCTCCAGATTTATCAGCAATAAACCAGCCAGCCGGAAGGGCCGAGCGCAGAAGTGGTCCTGCAACTT
TATCCGCCTCCATCCAGTCTATTAATTGTTGCCGGGAAGCTAGAGTAAGTAGTTCGCCAGTTAATAGTTT
GCGCAACGTTGTTGCCATTGCTACAGGCATCGTGGTGTCACGCTCGTCGTTTGGTATGGCTTCATTCAGC
TCCGGTTCCCAACGATCAAGGCGAGTTACATGATCCCCCATGTTGTGCAAAAAAGCGGTTAGCTCCTTCG
GTCCTCCGATCGTTGTCAGAAGTAAGTTGGCCGCAGTGTTATCACTCATGGTTATGGCAGCACTGCATAA
TTCTCTTACTGTCATGCCATCCGTAAGATGCTTTTCTGTGACTGGTGAGTACTCAACCAAGTCATTCTGA
GAATAGTGTATGCGGCGACCGAGTTGCTCTTGCCCGGCGTCAATACGGGATAATACCGCGCCACATAGCA
GAACTTTAAAAGTGCTCATCATTGGAAAACGTTCTTCGGGGCGAAAACTCTCAAGGATCTTACCGCTGTT
GAGATCCAGTTCGATGTAACCCACTCGTGCACCCAACTGATCTTCAGCATCTTTTACTTTCACCAGCGTT
TCTGGGTGAGCAAAAACAGGAAGGCAAAATGCCGCAAAAAAGGGAATAAGGGCGACACGGAAATGTTGAA
TACTCATACTCTTCCTTTTTCAATATTATTGAAGCATTTATCAGGGTTATTGTCTCATGAGCGGATACAT
ATTTGAATGTATTTAGAAAAATAAACAAATAGGGGTTCCGCGCACATTTCCCCGAAAAGTGCCACCTGAC
GTCGACGGATCGGGAGATCTCCCGATCCCCTATGGTGCACTCTCAGTACAATCTGCTCTGATGCCGCATA
GTTAAGCCAGTATCTGCTCCCTGCTTGTGTGTTGGAGGTCGCTGAGTAGTGCGCGAGCAAAATTTAAGCT
ACAACAAGGCAAGGCTTGACCGACAATTGCATGAAGAATCTGCTTAGGGTTAGGCGTTTTGCGCTGCTTC
GCGATGTACGGGCCAGATATACGCGTTGACATTGATTATTGACTAGTTATTAATAGTAATCAATTACGGG
GTCATTAGTTCATAGCCCATATATGGAGTTCCGCGTTACATAACTTACGGTAAATGGCCCGCCTGGCTGA
CCGCCCAACGACCCCCGCCCATTGACGTCAATAATGACGTATGTTCCCATAGTAACGCCAATAGGGACTT
TCCATTGACGTCAATGGGTGGAGTATTTACGGTAAACTGCCCACTTGGCAGTACATCAAGTGTATCATAT
GCCAAGTACGCCCCCTATTGACGTCAATGACGGTAAATGGCCCGCCTGGCATTATGCCCAGTACATGACC
TTATGGGACTTTCCTACTTGGCAGTACATCTACGTATTAGTCATCGCTATTACCATGGTGATGCGGTTTT
GGCAGTACATCAATGGGCGTGGATAGCGGTTTGACTCACGGGGATTTCCAAGTCTCCACCCCATTGACGT
CAATGGGAGTTTGTTTTGGCACCAAAATCAACGGGACTTTCCAAAATGTCGTAACAACTCCGCCCCATTG
ACGCAAATGGGCGGTAGGCGTGTACGGTGGGAGGTCTATATAAGCAGCGCGTTTTGCCTGTACTGGGTCT
CTCTGGTTAGACCAGATCTGAGCCTGGGAGCTCTCTGGCTAACTAGGGAACCCACTGCTTAAGCCTCAAT
AAAGCTTGCCTTGAGTGCTTCAAGTAGTGTGTGCCCGTCTGTTGTGTGACTCTGGTAACTAGAGATCCCT
CAGACCCTTTTAGTCAGTGTGGAAAATCTCTAGCAGTGGCGCCCGAACAGGGACTTGAAAGCGAAAGGGA
AACCAGAGGAGCTCTCTCGACGCAGGACTCGGCTTGCTGAAGCGCGCACGGCAAGAGGCGAGGGGCGGCG
ACTGGTGAGTACGCCAAAAATTTTGACTAGCGGAGGCTAGAAGGAGAGAGATGGGTGCGAGAGCGTCAGT
ATTAAGCGGGGGAGAATTAGATCGCGATGGGAAAAAATTCGGTTAAGGCCAGGGGGAAAGAAAAAATATA
AATTAAAACATATAGTATGGGCAAGCAGGGAGCTAGAACGATTCGCAGTTAATCCTGGCCTGTTAGAAAC
ATCAGAAGGCTGTAGACAAATACTGGGACAGCTACAACCATCCCTTCAGACAGGATCAGAAGAACTTAGA
TCATTATATAATACAGTAGCAACCCTCTATTGTGTGCATCAAAGGATAGAGATAAAAGACACCAAGGAAG
CTTTAGACAAGATAGAGGAAGAGCAAAACAAAAGTAAGACCACCGCACAGCAAGCGGCCGGCCGCTGATC
TTCAGACCTGGAGGAGGAGATATGAGGGACAATTGGAGAAGTGAATTATATAAATATAAAGTAGTAAAAA
TTGAACCATTAGGAGTAGCACCCACCAAGGCAAAGAGAAGAGTGGTGCAGAGAGAAAAAAGAGCAGTGGG
AATAGGAGCTTTGTTCCTTGGGTTCTTGGGAGCAGCAGGAAGCACTATGGGCGCAGCGTCAATGACGCTG
ACGGTACAGGCCAGACAATTATTGTCTGGTATAGTGCAGCAGCAGAACAATTTGCTGAGGGCTATTGAGG
CGCAACAGCATCTGTTGCAACTCACAGTCTGGGGCATCAAGCAGCTCCAGGCAAGAATCCTGGCTGTGGA
AAGATACCTAAAGGATCAACAGCTCCTGGGGATTTGGGGTTGCTCTGGAAAACTCATTTGCACCACTGCT
GTGCCTTGGAATGCTAGTTGGAGTAATAAATCTCTGGAACAGATTTGGAATCACACGACCTGGATGGAGT
GGGACAGAGAAATTAACAATTACACAAGCTTAATACACTCCTTAATTGAAGAATCGCAAAACCAGCAAGA
AAAGAATGAACAAGAATTATTGGAATTAGATAAATGGGCAAGTTTGTGGAATTGGTTTAACATAACAAAT
TGGCTGTGGTATATAAAATTATTCATAATGATAGTAGGAGGCTTGGTAGGTTTAAGAATAGTTTTTGCTG
TACTTTCTATAGTGAATAGAGTTAGGCAGGGATATTCACCATTATCGTTTCAGACCCACCTCCCAACCCC
GAGGGGACCCGACAGGCCCGAAGGAATAGAAGAAGAAGGTGGAGAGAGAGACAGAGACAGATCCATTCGA
TTAGTGAACGGATCGGCACTGCGTGCGCCAATTCTGCAGACAAATGGCAGTATTCATCCACAATTTTAAA
AGAAAAGGGGGGATTGGGGGGTACAGTGCAGGGGAAAGAATAGTAGACATAATAGCAACAGACATACAAA
CTAAAGAATTACAAAAACAAATTACAAAAATTCAAAATTTTCGGGTTTATTACAGGGACAGCAGAGATCC
AGTTTGGTTAGTACCGGGCCCGCTCTAGAGATCCGACGCGCCATCTCTAGGCCCGCGCCGGCCCCCTCGC
ACAGACTTGTGGGAGAAGCTCGGCTACTCCCCTGCCCCGGTTAATTTGCATATAATATTTCCTAGTAACT
ATAGAGGCTTAATGTGCGATAAAAGACAGATAATCTGTTCTTTTTAATACTAGCTACATTTTACATGATA
GGCTTGGATTTCTATAAGAGATACAAATACTAAATTATTATTTTAAAAAACAGCACAAAAGGAAACTCAC
CCTAACTGTAAAGTAATTATAACTTCGTATAGTATAAATTATACGAAGTTATAAGCCTTGGTTTTTTGAA
TTCGTCGACCTCGAAATTCTACCGGGTAGGGGAGGCGCTTTTCCCAAGGCAGTCTGGAGCATGCGCTTTA
GCAGCCCCGCTGGGCACTTGGCGCTACACAAGTGGCCTCTGGCCTCGCACACATTCCACATCCACCGGTA
GGCGCCAACCGGCTCCGTTCTTTGGTGGCCCCTTCGCGCCACCTTCTACTCCTCCCCTAGTCAGGAAGTT
CCCCCCCGCCCCGCAGCTCGCGTCGTGCAGGACGTGACAAATGGAAGTAGCACGTCTCACTAGTCTCGTG
CAGATGGACAGCACCGCTGAGCAATGGAAGCGGGTAGGCCTTTGGGGCAGCGGCCAATAGCAGCTTTGCT
CCTTCGCTTTCTGGGCTCAGAGGCTGGGAAGGGGTGGGTCCGGGGGCGGGCTCAGGGGCGGGCTCA
Features (pLannotate 1.2.2; 23 found; start..end, strand, type, name):
    141..857     +  CDS            EGFP: EGFP is a basic (constitutively fluorescent) green fluorescent protein published in 1996, derived from Aequorea victoria. It is reported to be a rapidly-maturing weak dimer with moderate acid sensitivity.
    868..901     +  protein_bind   loxP511: Cre-mediated recombination occurs in the 8-bp core sequence (GTATACAT). loxP511 sites are compatible with each other, but incompatible with wild-type loxP sites. Cre recombinase
    924..951     -  misc_feature   MCS (fragment): pBluescript multiple cloning site
    996..1019    +  misc_feature   MCS (fragment): pBluescript multiple cloning site
   1019..1607    +  misc_feature   WPRE: woodchuck hepatitis virus posttranscriptional regulatory element
   1608..1627    +  misc_feature   MCS (fragment): pBluescript multiple cloning site
   1629..2129    +  CDS            nef (fragment): NEF_HV1LA - Experimental evidence at protein level: Swiss-Prot protein existence level 1. Extracellular Nef protein targets CD4(+) T-lymphocytes for apoptosis by interacting with CXCR4 surface receptors. From Human immunodeficiency virus type 1 group M subtype B (isolate Lai) (HIV-1).
   2136..2316    +  LTR            5' LTR (truncated): truncated 5' long terminal repeat (LTR) from HIV-1
   2378..2966    -  rep_origin     ori: high-copy-number ColE1/pMB1/pBR322/pUC origin of replication
   3137..3997    -  CDS            AmpR: β-lactamase; bla; confers resistance to ampicillin, carbenicillin, and related antibiotics
   3998..4102    -  promoter       AmpR promoter: bla
   4161..4213    -  misc_feature   bom (fragment): basis of mobility region from pBR322
   4368..4747    +  enhancer       CMV enhancer: human cytomegalovirus immediate early enhancer
   4748..4947    +  promoter       CMV promoter: human cytomegalovirus (CMV) immediate early promoter
   4965..5145    +  LTR            5' LTR (truncated): truncated 5' long terminal repeat (LTR) from HIV-1
   5192..5317    +  misc_feature   HIV-1 Ψ: packaging signal of human immunodeficiency virus type 1
   5301..5639    +  CDS            HIV-1 gag (fragment): gag protein from human immunodeficiency virus 1; gag
   5814..6047    +  misc_feature   RRE: The Rev response element (RRE) of HIV-1 allows for Rev-dependent mRNA export from the nucleus to the cytoplasm.
   6424..6524    +  CDS            Rev (fragment): human immunodeficiency virus 1 (HIV-1) Rev protein; rev; enhances nuclear export of unspliced and incompletely spliced viral mRNAs
   6574..6691    +  misc_feature   cPPT/CTS: central polypurine tract and central termination sequence of HIV-1
   6750..7018    +  promoter       U6 promoter (fragment): RNA polymerase III promoter for mouse U6 snRNA (Das et al., 1988)
   7019..7052    +  protein_bind   loxP511: Cre-mediated recombination occurs in the 8-bp core sequence (GTATACAT). loxP511 sites are compatible with each other, but incompatible with wild-type loxP sites. Cre recombinase
   7094..107     +  promoter       PGK promoter (across the origin): mouse phosphoglycerate kinase 1 promoter
