[The description below was written by a language model from this plasmid's Addgene catalogue record, the feature table of its GenBank file and pLannotate feature annotations shown in this document.]
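Description:
pSico PGK GFP is an empty-backbone, HIV-1-derived lentiviral vector of about 7.5 kb for Cre-activated (conditional "off-to-on") expression of short hairpin RNAs in mammalian cells and transgenic mice. It is propagated in E. coli as a high-copy plasmid through a ColE1/pUC-type origin and selected with ampicillin (AmpR, β-lactamase). The viral genome is transcribed in packaging cells from a CMV enhancer/promoter placed directly upstream of a truncated 5' LTR. It carries the Ψ packaging signal with a partial gag region, the Rev response element for Rev-dependent nuclear export, the cPPT/CTS, a WPRE to enhance transcript expression, and a truncated 3' LTR.

The payload is a mouse U6 RNA polymerase III promoter that the annotation shows only as a fragment, followed immediately by a site annotated as loxP511. Next comes a mouse PGK promoter driving EGFP, which serves as a free, non-fusion marker, and then a second loxP511-annotated site in the same orientation. The HpaI and XhoI sites used to insert annealed shRNA oligonucleotides lie in the region after this second site. In the unrecombined state the floxed PGK-EGFP cassette separates the U6 promoter from the hairpin, so transduced cells fluoresce green but produce no shRNA. Cre excises the cassette, which removes EGFP and brings the U6 promoter next to the hairpin, turning on knockdown. According to the depositor, the vector differs from the parental pSico only in having PGK in place of the CMV promoter that drives the reporter. No shRNA insert is present. The accompanying GenBank record is a 710 bp partial read covering only the U6/loxP511 junction, whereas the generated feature table spans the full plasmid.
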