Addgene plasmid #12093: pSico PGK GFP
Purpose: (Empty Backbone) Cre-regulated lentiviral shRNA vector. Cre addition causes the EGFP gene to be recombined out of the construct, activating shRNA expression.
Depositing lab: Tyler Jacks. Depositing organization: Massachusetts Institute of Technology. Publication: Cre-lox-regulated conditional RNA interference from transgenes. Ventura A, Meissner A, Dillon CP, McManus M, Sharp PA, Van Parijs L, Jaenisch R, Jacks T. Proc Natl Acad Sci U S A. 2004 Jul 13. 101(28):10380-5. 10.1073/pnas.0403954101 PubMed 15240889.
Backbone
  Vector backbone: pSico PGK GFP
  Backbone size (bp): 7500
  Modifications to backbone: EGFP is expressed from this plasmid as a marker, but it is not a fusion protein. Cre causes EGFP to be recombined out of the construct, activating shRNA expression.
  Vector type: Mammalian Expression, Lentiviral, RNAi, Cre/Lox
Growth in bacteria
  Bacterial resistance: Ampicillin, 100 μg/mL
  Growth temperature: 37°C
  Growth strain: DH5alpha
  Copy number: High Copy
Gene/Insert
  Gene/Insert name: None
  Cloning method: Restriction Enzyme; 5′ cloning site HpaI (not destroyed); 3′ cloning site XhoI (not destroyed)
  Sequencing primers: 5′ EGFP-C
Terms and licenses: Academic/Nonprofit Terms; Industry Terms: Not Available to Industry
Depositor comments: pSico PGK GFP is similar to pSico, except the CMV promoter is replaced with the PGK promoter. pSico PGK GFP allows for conditional (Cre-Lox), stable expression of shRNAs for RNA interference in cells and transgenic mice. Addition of Cre TURNS ON shRNA expression. The shRNA coding oligos have to be cloned into the HpaI and XhoI restriction sites. Oligo design information can be found on the author's map or on the Jacks Lab website http://web.mit.edu/jacks-lab/protocols_table.html
How to cite: pSico PGK GFP was a gift from Tyler Jacks (Addgene plasmid # 12093 ; http://n2t.net/addgene:12093 ; RRID:Addgene_12093)
