LOCUS       Exported 710 bp ds-DNA linear SYN 17-MAY-2021
DEFINITION  synthetic linear DNA
ACCESSION   .
VERSION     .
KEYWORDS    pSico PGK GFP
SOURCE      synthetic DNA construct
  ORGANISM  synthetic DNA construct
REFERENCE   1 (bases 1 to 710)
  AUTHORS   Ventura A, Meissner A, Dillon CP, McManus M, Sharp PA, Van Parijs L,
            Jaenisch R, Jacks T
  TITLE     Cre-lox-regulated conditional RNA interference from transgenes.
  JOURNAL   Proc Natl Acad Sci U S A. 2004 Jul 13. 101(28):10380-5.
  PUBMED    15240889
REFERENCE   2 (bases 1 to 710)
  AUTHORS   .
  TITLE     Direct Submission
  JOURNAL   Exported May 17, 2021 from SnapGene Server 1.1.58
            http://www.snapgene.com
FEATURES             Location/Qualifiers
     source          1..710
                     /organism="synthetic DNA construct"
                     /mol_type="other DNA"
     primer_bind     310..330
                     /label=mU6-F
                     /note="Mouse U6 promoter, forward primer"
     protein_bind    348..381
                     /label=loxP511
                     /bound_moiety="Cre recombinase"
                     /note="Cre-mediated recombination occurs in the 8-bp core
                     sequence (GTATACAT). loxP511 sites are compatible with each
                     other, but incompatible with wild-type loxP sites."
     primer_bind     complement(458..481)
                     /label=MSCV-rev
                     /note="Murine stem cell virus, reverse primer"
ORIGIN
        1 ttacaaaaat tcaaaatttt cgggtttatt acagggacag cagagatcca gtttggttag
       61 taccgggccc gctctagaga tccgacgcgc catctctagg cccgcgccgg ccccctcgca
      121 cagacttgtg ggagaagctc ggctactccc ctgccccggt taatttgcat ataatatttc
      181 ctagtaacta tagaggctta atgtgcgata aaagacagat aatctgttct ttttaatact
      241 agctacattt tacatgatag gcttggattt ctataagaga tacaaatact aaattattat
      301 tttaaaaaac agcacaaaag gaaactcacc ctaactgtaa agtaattata acttcgtata
      361 gtataaatta tacgaagtta taagccttgg ttttttgaat tcgtcgacct cgaaattcta
      421 ccgggtaggg gaggcgcttt tcccaaggca gtctggagca tgcgctttag cagccccgct
      481 gggcacttgg cgctacacaa gtggcctctg gcctcgcaca cattccacat ccaccggtag
      541 gcgccaaccg gctccgttct ttggtggccc cttcgcgcca ccttctactc ctcccctagt
      601 caggaagttc ccccccgccc cgcagctcgc gtcgtgcagg acgtgacaaa tggaagtagc
      661 acgtctcact agtctcgtgc agatggacag caccgctgag caatggaagc
//
