>Addgene plasmid #12093 | pSico PGK GFP | addgene partial sequence | sequence record 97634 | EGFP-N 5'-CGTCGCCGTCCAGCTCGACCAG-3'
TTGCTCACCATGGTGGCGACCGGGAGATCTAGATGGATGCAGGTCGAAAGGCCCGGAGATGAGGAAGAGG
AGAACAGCGCGGCAGACGTGCGCTTTTGAAGCGTGCAGAATGCCGGGCCTCCGGAGGACCTTCGGGCGCC
CGCCCCGCCCCTGAGCCCGCCCCTGAGCCCGCCCCCGGACCCACCCCTTCCCAGCCTCTGAGCCCAGAAA
GCGAAGGAGCAAAGCTGCTATTGGCCGCTGCCCCAAAGGCCTACCCGCTTCCATTGCTCAGCGGTGCTGT
CCATCTGCACGAGACTAGTGAGACGTGCTACTTCCATTTGTCACGTCCTGCACGACGCGAGCTGCGGGGC
GGGGGGGAACTTCCTGACTAGGGGAGGAGTAGAAGGTGGCGCGAAGGGGCCACCAAAGAACGGAGCCGGT
TGGCGCCTACCGGTGGATGTGGAATGTGTGCGAGGCCAGAGGCCACTTGTGTAGCGCCAAGTGCCCAGCG
GGGCTGCTAAAGCGCATGCTCCAGACTGCCTTGGGAAAAGCGCCTCCCCTACCCGGTAGAATTTCGAGGT
CGACGAATTCAAAAAACCAAGGCTTATAACTTCGTATAATTTATACTATACGAAGTTATAATTACTTTAC
AGTTAGGGTGAGTTTCCTTTTGTGCTGTTTTTTAAAATAATAATTTAGTATTTGTATCTCTTATAG
