>Addgene plasmid #12093 | pSico PGK GFP | addgene partial sequence | sequence record 97637 | Futet-R 5'-CAAAGGCATTAAAGCAGCGT-3'
AGAATACCAGTCAATCTTTCACAAATTTTGTAATCCAGAGGTTGATTATCGATAAGCTTGATATCGAATT
GTACCTAGTGGAACCGGAACCCTTAAACATGATCTCGTGAAGCGAGCTTATCGATACCGTCGACCTCGAG
GGTCACCGCGCGTTAACAAGGCTTATAACTTCGTATAATTTATACTATACGAAGTTATGCGGCCGCTACT
TGTACAGCTCGTCCATGCCGAGAGTGATCCCGGCGGCGGTCACGAACTCCAGCAGGACCATGTGATCGCG
CTTCTCGTTGGGGTCTTTGCTCAGGGCGGACTGGGTGCTCAGGTAGTGGTTGTCGGGCAGCAGCACGGGG
CCGTCGCCGATGGGGGTGTTCTGCTGGTAGTGGTCGGCGAGCTGCACGCTGCCGTCCTCGATGTTGTGGC
GGATCTTGAAGTTCACCTTGATGCCGTTCTTCTGCTTGTCGGCCATGATATAGACGTTGTGGCTGTTGTA
GTTGTACTCCAGCTTGTGCCCCAGGATGTTGCCGTCCTCCTTGAAGTCGATGCCCTTCAGCTCGATGCGG
TTCACCAGGGTGTCGCCCTCGAACTTCACCTCGGCGCGGGTCTTGTAGTTGCCGTCGTCCTTGAAGAAGA
TGGTGCGCTCCTGGACGTAGCCTTCGGGCATGGCGGACTTGAAAGAAGTCGTGCTGCTTCATGTGGTCGG
GGTAGCGGCTGAAGCACTGCACGCCGTAGGTC
